Addgene plasmid #77332: LRRK2 gRNA (BRDN0001148003)
Purpose: 3rd generation lentiviral gRNA plasmid targeting human LRRK2
Depositing lab: John Doench & David Root. Depositing organization: Broad Institute. Publication: Optimized sgRNA design to maximize activity and minimize off-target effects of CRISPR-Cas9. Doench JG, Fusi N, Sullender M, Hegde M, Vaimberg EW, Donovan KF, Smith I, Tothova Z, Wilen C, Orchard R, Virgin HW, Listgarten J, Root DE. Nat Biotechnol. 2016 Jan 18. doi: 10.1038/nbt.3437. PubMed 26780180.
Backbone
  Vector backbone: lentiGuide-Puro
  Backbone manufacturer: Zhang Lab (Addgene plasmid # 52963)
  Vector type: Mammalian Expression, Lentiviral, CRISPR
  Selectable markers: Puromycin
Growth in bacteria
  Bacterial resistance: Ampicillin, 100 μg/mL
  Growth temperature: 37°C
  Growth strain: DH5alpha
  Copy number: High Copy
Gene/Insert
  Gene/Insert name: LRRK2 (alt names: LRRK2; NM_198578.3)
  gRNA/shRNA sequence: AAATCTAATTCAATTAGTGT
  Species: H. sapiens (human)
  Entrez Gene: LRRK2 (a.k.a. AURA17, DARDARIN, PARK8, RIPK7, ROCO2)
  Promoter: hU6
  Cloning method: Unknown
  Sequencing primers: 5′ U6-F; 3′ pS2-R
Terms and licenses: Academic/Nonprofit Terms; Industry Terms: Not Available to Industry
Depositor comments: The gRNA was designed to target the following Genbank reference sequence(s): NM_198578.3. Note that this plasmid does NOT contain Cas9. It should be used in conjunction with lentiCas9-Blast (Addgene #52962) or otherwise with cell lines already expressing Cas9. Browse the full kinome gRNA library at http://www.addgene.org/pooled-library/broadgpp-human-kinome/ or visit http://www.broadinstitute.org/rnai/public/ for detailed protocols and information.
How to cite: LRRK2 gRNA (BRDN0001148003) was a gift from John Doench & David Root (Addgene plasmid # 77332 ; http://n2t.net/addgene:77332 ; RRID:Addgene_77332)
