[The description below was written by a language model from this plasmid's Addgene catalogue record and pLannotate feature annotations shown in this document.]
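Description:
LRRK2 gRNA (BRDN0001148003) is a third-generation lentiviral guide RNA plasmid built on the lentiGuide-Puro backbone, designed to deliver a single CRISPR guide against human LRRK2 (also known as PARK8 or dardarin; designed against the NM_198578.3 transcript). In bacteria it is maintained as a high-copy plasmid through a ColE1/pUC-type origin and selected with ampicillin via the β-lactamase gene. The backbone also carries an f1 origin, an SV40 origin and poly(A) signal, and remnants of lac, T7 and T3 cloning elements.

The lentiviral transfer cassette begins with an RSV promoter fused to a truncated HIV-1 5' LTR, which allows Tat-independent production of genomic RNA. This is followed by the Ψ packaging signal with a partial gag sequence, the Rev response element for Rev-dependent nuclear export, and a central polypurine tract. It ends in a ΔU3 self-inactivating 3' LTR. Within this unit, a human U6 RNA polymerase III promoter drives the LRRK2-specific 20-nucleotide spacer, which sits between the promoter and the Streptococcus pyogenes Cas9 guide scaffold. A separate EF-1α core promoter with its intron A expresses puromycin N-acetyltransferase, so transduced mammalian cells can be selected with puromycin. A WPRE downstream of this marker enhances transcript expression.

The plasmid does not encode Cas9, so it must be paired with a separate Cas9 vector such as lentiCas9-Blast or used in cells that already express the nuclease. It corresponds to a guide from a human kinome gRNA library produced with optimized sgRNA design rules, and is suited to targeted LRRK2 disruption in human cells.
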