Features (pLannotate 1.2.2; 29 found; start..end, strand, type, name):
     14..80      +  CDS            small t antigen (fragment): SV40 (simian virus 40) small t antigen
    106..317     +  promoter       EF-1α core promoter: core promoter for human elongation factor EF-1α
    318..1256    +  intron         EF-1α intron A: intron upstream of the start codon of human EF-1α
   1278..1877    +  CDS            PuroR (fragment): puromycin N-acetyltransferase; pac from Streptomyces; confers resistance to puromycin
   1893..2481    +  misc_feature   WPRE: woodchuck hepatitis virus posttranscriptional regulatory element
   2532..2551    +  misc_feature   cPPT/CTS (fragment): central polypurine tract and central termination sequence of HIV-1
   2553..2786    +  LTR            3' LTR (ΔU3): self-inactivating 3' long terminal repeat (LTR) from HIV-1
   2864..2985    +  polyA_signal   SV40 poly(A) signal: SV40 polyadenylation signal
   3025..3160    +  rep_origin     SV40 ori: SV40 origin of replication
   3181..3199    -  promoter       T7 promoter: promoter for bacteriophage T7 RNA polymerase
   3207..3362    +  CDS            lacZα (fragment): LacZα fragment of β-galactosidase; lacZ fragment
   3367..3795    +  rep_origin     f1 ori (sequence partly withheld): f1 bacteriophage origin of replication; arrow indicates direction of (+) strand synthesis
   3848..3952    +  promoter       AmpR promoter: bla
   3953..4813    +  CDS            AmpR: β-lactamase; bla; confers resistance to ampicillin, carbenicillin, and related antibiotics
   4984..5572    +  rep_origin     ori: high-copy-number ColE1/pMB1/pBR322/pUC origin of replication
   5755..5847    +  CDS            lacI (fragment): lac repressor; lacI; The lac repressor binds to the lac operator to inhibit transcription in E. coli. This inhibition can be relieved by adding lactose or isopropyl-β-D-thiogalactopyranoside (IPTG).
   5860..5881    +  protein_bind   CAP binding site: CAP binding activates transcription in the presence of cAMP. E. coli catabolite activator protein
   5896..5926    +  promoter       lac promoter: promoter for the E. coli lac operon
   5934..5950    +  protein_bind   lac operator: The lac repressor binds to the lac operator to inhibit transcription in E. coli. This inhibition can be relieved by adding lactose or isopropyl-β-D-thiogalactopyranoside (IPTG). lac repressor encoded by lacI
   5995..6013    +  promoter       T3 promoter: promoter for bacteriophage T3 RNA polymerase
   6041..6267    +  promoter       RSV promoter: Rous sarcoma virus enhancer/promoter
   6268..6448    +  LTR            5' LTR (truncated): truncated 5' long terminal repeat (LTR) from HIV-1
   6495..6620    +  misc_feature   HIV-1 Ψ: packaging signal of human immunodeficiency virus type 1
   6604..6967    +  CDS            HIV-1 gag (fragment): gag protein from human immunodeficiency virus 1; gag
   7113..7346    +  misc_feature   RRE: The Rev response element (RRE) of HIV-1 allows for Rev-dependent mRNA export from the nucleus to the cytoplasm.
   7723..7749    +  CDS            Rev (fragment): human immunodeficiency virus 1 (HIV-1) Rev protein; rev; enhances nuclear export of unspliced and incompletely spliced viral mRNAs
   7753..7993    +  promoter       U6 promoter: RNA polymerase III promoter for human U6 snRNA
   8023..8098    +  misc_RNA       gRNA scaffold: guide RNA scaffold for the Streptococcus pyogenes CRISPR/Cas9 system
   8154..8271    +  misc_feature   cPPT/CTS: central polypurine tract and central termination sequence of HIV-1
>Addgene plasmid #77332 | LRRK2 gRNA (BRDN0001148003) | addgene full sequence | sequence record 187556 | Addgene Assembled Sequence
CCCGGGTGCAAAGATGGATAAAGTTTTAAACAGAGAGGAATCTTTGCAGCTAATGGACCTTCTAGGTCTT
GAAAGGAGTGGGAATTGGCTCCGGTGCCCGTCAGTGGGCAGAGCGCACATCGCCCACAGTCCCCGAGAAG
TTGGGGGGAGGGGTCGGCAATTGATCCGGTGCCTAGAGAAGGTGGCGCGGGGTAAACTGGGAAAGTGATG
TCGTGTACTGGCTCCGCCTTTTTCCCGAGGGTGGGGGAGAACCGTATATAAGTGCAGTAGTCGCCGTGAA
CGTTCTTTTTCGCAACGGGTTTGCCGCCAGAACACAGGTAAGTGCCGTGTGTGGTTCCCGCGGGCCTGGC
CTCTTTACGGGTTATGGCCCTTGCGTGCCTTGAATTACTTCCACCTGGCTGCAGTACGTGATTCTTGATC
CCGAGCTTCGGGTTGGAAGTGGGTGGGAGAGTTCGAGGCCTTGCGCTTAAGGAGCCCCTTCGCCTCGTGC
TTGAGTTGAGGCCTGGCCTGGGCGCTGGGGCCGCCGCGTGCGAATCTGGTGGCACCTTCGCGCCTGTCTC
GCTGCTTTCGATAAGTCTCTAGCCATTTAAAATTTTTGATGACCTGCTGCGACGCTTTTTTTCTGGCAAG
ATAGTCTTGTAAATGCGGGCCAAGATCTGCACACTGGTATTTCGGTTTTTGGGGCCGCGGGCGGCGACGG
GGCCCGTGCGTCCCAGCGCACATGTTCGGCGAGGCGGGGCCTGCGAGCGCGGCCACCGAGAATCGGACGG
GGGTAGTCTCAAGCTGGCCGGCCTGCTCTGGTGCCTGGCCTCGCGCCGCCGTGTATCGCCCCGCCCTGGG
CGGCAAGGCTGGCCCGGTCGGCACCAGTTGCGTGAGCGGAAAGATGGCCGCTTCCCGGCCCTGCTGCAGG
GAGCTCAAAATGGAGGACGCGGCGCTCGGGAGAGCGGGCGGGTGAGTCACCCACACAAAGGAAAAGGGCC
TTTCCGTCCTCAGCCGTCGCTTCATGTGACTCCACGGAGTACCGGGCGCCGTCCAGGCACCTCGATTAGT
TCTCGAGCTTTTGGAGTACGTCGTCTTTAGGTTGGGGGGAGGGGTTTTATGCGATGGAGTTTCCCCACAC
TGAGTGGGTGGAGACTGAAGTTAGGCCAGCTTGGCACTTGATGTAATTCTCCTTGGAATTTGCCCTTTTT
GAGTTTGGATCTTGGTTCATTCTCAAGCCTCAGACAGTGGTTCAAAGTTTTTTTCTTCCATTTCAGGTGT
CGTGACGTACGGCCACCATGACCGAGTACAAGCCCACGGTGCGCCTCGCCACCCGCGACGACGTCCCCAG
GGCCGTACGCACCCTCGCCGCCGCGTTCGCCGACTACCCCGCCACGCGCCACACCGTCGATCCGGACCGC
CACATCGAGCGGGTCACCGAGCTGCAAGAACTCTTCCTCACGCGCGTCGGGCTCGACATCGGCAAGGTGT
GGGTCGCGGACGACGGCGCCGCCGTGGCGGTCTGGACCACGCCGGAGAGCGTCGAAGCGGGGGCGGTGTT
CGCCGAGATCGGCCCGCGCATGGCCGAGTTGAGCGGTTCCCGGCTGGCCGCGCAGCAACAGATGGAAGGC
CTCCTGGCGCCGCACCGGCCCAAGGAGCCCGCGTGGTTCCTGGCCACCGTCGGAGTCTCGCCCGACCACC
AGGGCAAGGGTCTGGGCAGCGCCGTCGTGCTCCCCGGAGTGGAGGCGGCCGAGCGCGCCGGGGTGCCCGC
CTTCCTGGAGACCTCCGCGCCCCGCAACCTCCCCTTCTACGAGCGGCTCGGCTTCACCGTCACCGCCGAC
GTCGAGGTGCCCGAAGGACCGCGCACCTGGTGCATGACCCGCAAGCCCGGTGCCTGAACGCGTTAAGTCG
ACAATCAACCTCTGGATTACAAAATTTGTGAAAGATTGACTGGTATTCTTAACTATGTTGCTCCTTTTAC
GCTATGTGGATACGCTGCTTTAATGCCTTTGTATCATGCTATTGCTTCCCGTATGGCTTTCATTTTCTCC
TCCTTGTATAAATCCTGGTTGCTGTCTCTTTATGAGGAGTTGTGGCCCGTTGTCAGGCAACGTGGCGTGG
TGTGCACTGTGTTTGCTGACGCAACCCCCACTGGTTGGGGCATTGCCACCACCTGTCAGCTCCTTTCCGG
GACTTTCGCTTTCCCCCTCCCTATTGCCACGGCGGAACTCATCGCCGCCTGCCTTGCCCGCTGCTGGACA
GGGGCTCGGCTGTTGGGCACTGACAATTCCGTGGTGTTGTCGGGGAAATCATCGTCCTTTCCTTGGCTGC
TCGCCTGTGTTGCCACCTGGATTCTGCGCGGGACGTCCTTCTGCTACGTCCCTTCGGCCCTCAATCCAGC
GGACCTTCCTTCCCGCGGCCTGCTGCCGGCTCTGCGGCCTCTTCCGCGTCTTCGCCTTCGCCCTCAGACG
AGTCGGATCTCCCTTTGGGCCGCCTCCCCGCGTCGACTTTAAGACCAATGACTTACAAGGCAGCTGTAGA
TCTTAGCCACTTTTTAAAAGAAAAGGGGGGACTGGAAGGGCTAATTCACTCCCAACGAAGACAAGATCTG
CTTTTTGCTTGTACTGGGTCTCTCTGGTTAGACCAGATCTGAGCCTGGGAGCTCTCTGGCTAACTAGGGA
ACCCACTGCTTAAGCCTCAATAAAGCTTGCCTTGAGTGCTTCAAGTAGTGTGTGCCCGTCTGTTGTGTGA
CTCTGGTAACTAGAGATCCCTCAGACCCTTTTAGTCAGTGTGGAAAATCTCTAGCAGTACGTATAGTAGT
TCATGTCATCTTATTATTCAGTATTTATAACTTGCAAAGAAATGAATATCAGAGAGTGAGAGGAACTTGT
TTATTGCAGCTTATAATGGTTACAAATAAAGCAATAGCATCACAAATTTCACAAATAAAGCATTTTTTTC
ACTGCATTCTAGTTGTGGTTTGTCCAAACTCATCAATGTATCTTATCATGTCTGGCTCTAGCTATCCCGC
CCCTAACTCCGCCCATCCCGCCCCTAACTCCGCCCAGTTCCGCCCATTCTCCGCCCCATGGCTGACTAAT
TTTTTTTATTTATGCAGAGGCCGAGGCCGCCTCGGCCTCTGAGCTATTCCAGAAGTAGTGAGGAGGCTTT
TTTGGAGGCCTAGGGACGTACCCAATTCGCCCTATAGTGAGTCGTATTACGCGCGCTCACTGGCCGTCGT
TTTACAACGTCGTGACTGGGAAAACCCTGGCGTTACCCAACTTAATCGCCTTGCAGCACATCCCCCTTTC
GCCAGCTGGCGTAATAGCGAAGAGGCCCGCACCGATCGCCCTTCCCAACAGTTGCGCAGCCTGAATGGCG
AATGGG
[124 nt withheld, positions 3367-3490]
C
[91 nt withheld, positions 3492-3582]
A
[49 nt withheld, positions 3584-3632]
CCTTTGACGTTGGAGTCCACGTTCTTT
[37 nt withheld, positions 3660-3696]
ACCCTATCTCGGTCTATTCTTTTGATTTATAAGGGATTTTGCCGATTTCGGCCTATTGGTTAAAAAATGA
GCTGATTTAACAAAAATTTAACGCGAATTTTAACAAAATATTAACGCTTACAATTTAGGTGGCACTTTTC
GGGGAAATGTGCGCGGAACCCCTATTTGTTTATTTTTCTAAATACATTCAAATATGTATCCGCTCATGAG
ACAATAACCCTGATAAATGCTTCAATAATATTGAAAAAGGAAGAGTATGAGTATTCAACATTTCCGTGTC
GCCCTTATTCCCTTTTTTGCGGCATTTTGCCTTCCTGTTTTTGCTCACCCAGAAACGCTGGTGAAAGTAA
AAGATGCTGAAGATCAGTTGGGTGCACGAGTGGGTTACATCGAACTGGATCTCAACAGCGGTAAGATCCT
TGAGAGTTTTCGCCCCGAAGAACGTTTTCCAATGATGAGCACTTTTAAAGTTCTGCTATGTGGCGCGGTA
TTATCCCGTATTGACGCCGGGCAAGAGCAACTCGGTCGCCGCATACACTATTCTCAGAATGACTTGGTTG
AGTACTCACCAGTCACAGAAAAGCATCTTACGGATGGCATGACAGTAAGAGAATTATGCAGTGCTGCCAT
AACCATGAGTGATAACACTGCGGCCAACTTACTTCTGACAACGATCGGAGGACCGAAGGAGCTAACCGCT
TTTTTGCACAACATGGGGGATCATGTAACTCGCCTTGATCGTTGGGAACCGGAGCTGAATGAAGCCATAC
CAAACGACGAGCGTGACACCACGATGCCTGTAGCAATGGCAACAACGTTGCGCAAACTATTAACTGGCGA
ACTACTTACTCTAGCTTCCCGGCAACAATTAATAGACTGGATGGAGGCGGATAAAGTTGCAGGACCACTT
CTGCGCTCGGCCCTTCCGGCTGGCTGGTTTATTGCTGATAAATCTGGAGCCGGTGAGCGTGGGTCTCGCG
GTATCATTGCAGCACTGGGGCCAGATGGTAAGCCCTCCCGTATCGTAGTTATCTACACGACGGGGAGTCA
GGCAACTATGGATGAACGAAATAGACAGATCGCTGAGATAGGTGCCTCACTGATTAAGCATTGGTAACTG
TCAGACCAAGTTTACTCATATATACTTTAGATTGATTTAAAACTTCATTTTTAATTTAAAAGGATCTAGG
TGAAGATCCTTTTTGATAATCTCATGACCAAAATCCCTTAACGTGAGTTTTCGTTCCACTGAGCGTCAGA
CCCCGTAGAAAAGATCAAAGGATCTTCTTGAGATCCTTTTTTTCTGCGCGTAATCTGCTGCTTGCAAACA
AAAAAACCACCGCTACCAGCGGTGGTTTGTTTGCCGGATCAAGAGCTACCAACTCTTTTTCCGAAGGTAA
CTGGCTTCAGCAGAGCGCAGATACCAAATACTGTTCTTCTAGTGTAGCCGTAGTTAGGCCACCACTTCAA
GAACTCTGTAGCACCGCCTACATACCTCGCTCTGCTAATCCTGTTACCAGTGGCTGCTGCCAGTGGCGAT
AAGTCGTGTCTTACCGGGTTGGACTCAAGACGATAGTTACCGGATAAGGCGCAGCGGTCGGGCTGAACGG
GGGGTTCGTGCACACAGCCCAGCTTGGAGCGAACGACCTACACCGAACTGAGATACCTACAGCGTGAGCT
ATGAGAAAGCGCCACGCTTCCCGAAGGGAGAAAGGCGGACAGGTATCCGGTAAGCGGCAGGGTCGGAACA
GGAGAGCGCACGAGGGAGCTTCCAGGGGGAAACGCCTGGTATCTTTATAGTCCTGTCGGGTTTCGCCACC
TCTGACTTGAGCGTCGATTTTTGTGATGCTCGTCAGGGGGGCGGAGCCTATGGAAAAACGCCAGCAACGC
GGCCTTTTTACGGTTCCTGGCCTTTTGCTGGCCTTTTGCTCACATGTTCTTTCCTGCGTTATCCCCTGAT
TCTGTGGATAACCGTATTACCGCCTTTGAGTGAGCTGATACCGCTCGCCGCAGCCGAACGACCGAGCGCA
GCGAGTCAGTGAGCGAGGAAGCGGAAGAGCGCCCAATACGCAAACCGCCTCTCCCCGCGCGTTGGCCGAT
TCATTAATGCAGCTGGCACGACAGGTTTCCCGACTGGAAAGCGGGCAGTGAGCGCAACGCAATTAATGTG
AGTTAGCTCACTCATTAGGCACCCCAGGCTTTACACTTTATGCTTCCGGCTCGTATGTTGTGTGGAATTG
TGAGCGGATAACAATTTCACACAGGAAACAGCTATGACCATGATTACGCCAAGCGCGCAATTAACCCTCA
CTAAAGGGAACAAAAGCTGGAGCTGCAAGCTTAATGTAGTCTTATGCAATACTCTTGTAGTCTTGCAACA
TGGTAACGATGAGTTAGCAACATGCCTTACAAGGAGAGAAAAAGCACCGTGCATGCCGATTGGTGGAAGT
AAGGTGGTACGATCGTGCCTTATTAGGAAGGCAACAGACGGGTCTGACATGGATTGGACGAACCACTGAA
TTGCCGCATTGCAGAGATATTGTATTTAAGTGCCTAGCTCGATACATAAACGGGTCTCTCTGGTTAGACC
AGATCTGAGCCTGGGAGCTCTCTGGCTAACTAGGGAACCCACTGCTTAAGCCTCAATAAAGCTTGCCTTG
AGTGCTTCAAGTAGTGTGTGCCCGTCTGTTGTGTGACTCTGGTAACTAGAGATCCCTCAGACCCTTTTAG
TCAGTGTGGAAAATCTCTAGCAGTGGCGCCCGAACAGGGACTTGAAAGCGAAAGGGAAACCAGAGGAGCT
CTCTCGACGCAGGACTCGGCTTGCTGAAGCGCGCACGGCAAGAGGCGAGGGGCGGCGACTGGTGAGTACG
CCAAAAATTTTGACTAGCGGAGGCTAGAAGGAGAGAGATGGGTGCGAGAGCGTCAGTATTAAGCGGGGGA
GAATTAGATCGCGATGGGAAAAAATTCGGTTAAGGCCAGGGGGAAAGAAAAAATATAAATTAAAACATAT
AGTATGGGCAAGCAGGGAGCTAGAACGATTCGCAGTTAATCCTGGCCTGTTAGAAACATCAGAAGGCTGT
AGACAAATACTGGGACAGCTACAACCATCCCTTCAGACAGGATCAGAAGAACTTAGATCATTATATAATA
CAGTAGCAACCCTCTATTGTGTGCATCAAAGGATAGAGATAAAAGACACCAAGGAAGCTTTAGACAAGAT
AGAGGAAGAGCAAAACAAAAGTAAGACCACCGCACAGCAAGCGGCCGCTGATCTTCAGACCTGGAGGAGG
AGATATGAGGGACAATTGGAGAAGTGAATTATATAAATATAAAGTAGTAAAAATTGAACCATTAGGAGTA
GCACCCACCAAGGCAAAGAGAAGAGTGGTGCAGAGAGAAAAAAGAGCAGTGGGAATAGGAGCTTTGTTCC
TTGGGTTCTTGGGAGCAGCAGGAAGCACTATGGGCGCAGCGTCAATGACGCTGACGGTACAGGCCAGACA
ATTATTGTCTGGTATAGTGCAGCAGCAGAACAATTTGCTGAGGGCTATTGAGGCGCAACAGCATCTGTTG
CAACTCACAGTCTGGGGCATCAAGCAGCTCCAGGCAAGAATCCTGGCTGTGGAAAGATACCTAAAGGATC
AACAGCTCCTGGGGATTTGGGGTTGCTCTGGAAAACTCATTTGCACCACTGCTGTGCCTTGGAATGCTAG
TTGGAGTAATAAATCTCTGGAACAGATTTGGAATCACACGACCTGGATGGAGTGGGACAGAGAAATTAAC
AATTACACAAGCTTAATACACTCCTTAATTGAAGAATCGCAAAACCAGCAAGAAAAGAATGAACAAGAAT
TATTGGAATTAGATAAATGGGCAAGTTTGTGGAATTGGTTTAACATAACAAATTGGCTGTGGTATATAAA
ATTATTCATAATGATAGTAGGAGGCTTGGTAGGTTTAAGAATAGTTTTTGCTGTACTTTCTATAGTGAAT
AGAGTTAGGCAGGGATATTCACCATTATCGTTTCAGACCCACCTCCCAACCCCGAGGGGACCCAGAGAGG
GCCTATTTCCCATGATTCCTTCATATTTGCATATACGATACAAGGCTGTTAGAGAGATAATTAGAATTAA
TTTGACTGTAAACACAAAGATATTAGTACAAAATACGTGACGTAGAAAGTAATAATTTCTTGGGTAGTTT
GCAGTTTTAAAATTATGTTTTAAAATGGACTATCATATGCTTACCGTAACTTGAAAGTATTTCGATTTCT
TGGCTTTATATATCTTGTGGAAAGGACGAAACACCGAAATCTAATTCAATTAGTGTGTTTTAGAGCTAGA
AATAGCAAGTTAAAATAAGGCTAGTCCGTTATCAACTTGAAAAAGTGGCACCGAGTCGGTGCTTTTTTAA
GCTTGGCGTAACTAGATCTTGAGACAAATGGCAGTATTCATCCACAATTTTAAAAGAAAAGGGGGGATTG
GGGGGTACAGTGCAGGGGAAAGAATAGTAGACATAATAGCAACAGACATACAAACTAAAGAATTACAAAA
ACAAATTACAAAAATTCAAAATTTTCGGGTTTATTACAGGGACAGCAGAGATCCACTTTGGCGCCGGCTC
GAGGGGG
