>Addgene plasmid #77332 | LRRK2 gRNA (BRDN0001148003) | depositor partial sequence | sequence record 144792 | Target Sequence
AAATCTAATTCAATTAGTGT
