>Addgene plasmid #77332 | LRRK2 gRNA (BRDN0001148003) | addgene partial sequence | sequence record 187555 | hU6-F
GTAGAAAGTAATAATTTCTTGGGTAGTTTGCAGTTTTAAAATTATGTTTTAAAATGGACTATCATATGCT
TACCGTAACTTGAAAGTATTTCGATTTCTTGGCTTTATATATCTTGTGGAAAGGACGAAACACCGAAATC
TAATTCAATTAGTGTGTTTTAGAGCTAGAAATAGCAAGTTAAAATAAGGCTAGTCCGTTATCAACTTGAA
AAAGTGGCACCGAGTCGGTGCTTTTTTAAGCTTGGCGTAACTAGATCTTGAGACAAATGGCAGTATTCAT
CCACAATTTTAAAAGAAAAGGGGGGATTGGGGGGTACAGTGCAGGGGAAAGAATAGTAGACATAATAGCA
ACAGACATACAAACTAAAGAATTACAAAAACAAATTACAAAAATTCAAAATTTTCGGGTTTATTACAGGG
ACAGCAGAGATCCACTTTGGCGCCGGCTCGAGGGGGCCCGGGTGCAAAGATGGATAAAGTTTTAAACAGA
GAGGAATCTTTGCAGCTAATGGACCTTCTAGGTCTTGAAAGGAGTGGGAATTGGCTCCGGTGCCCGTCAG
TGGGCAGAGC
